Addgene plasmid #141058: pPB-DEST-R5R4-pNeo
Purpose: Mutisite Gateway mediated vector construction
Depositing lab: Hideyuki Okano. Depositing organization: Keio University. Publication: A versatile toolbox for knock-in gene targeting based on the Multisite Gateway technology. Yoshimatsu S, Sone T, Nakajima M, Sato T, Okochi R, Ishikawa M, Nakamura M, Sasaki E, Shiozawa S, Okano H. PLoS One. 2019 Aug 27;14(8):e0221164. doi: 10.1371/journal.pone.0221164. eCollection 2019. PubMed 31454364.
Backbone
  Vector backbone: pPB-MCSfw-pA
  Vector type: Mammalian Expression
Growth in bacteria
  Bacterial resistance: Chloramphenicol and Ampicillin, 25 & 100 μg/mL
  Growth temperature: 37°C
  Growth strain: ccdB Survival
  Copy number: High Copy
Gene/Insert
  Gene/Insert name: Neomycin resistance gene
  Species: Escherichia coli
  Cloning method: Restriction Enzyme; 5′ cloning site Unknown (unknown if destroyed)
Terms and licenses: Academic/Nonprofit Terms; Industry Terms: Not Available to Industry
How to cite: pPB-DEST-R5R4-pNeo was a gift from Hideyuki Okano (Addgene plasmid # 141058 ; http://n2t.net/addgene:141058 ; RRID:Addgene_141058)
