[The description below was written by a language model from this plasmid's Addgene catalogue record and pLannotate feature annotations shown in this document.]
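Description:
pPB-DEST-R5R4-pNeo is a MultiSite Gateway destination vector built on the pPB-MCSfw-pA backbone and catalogued as a mammalian expression plasmid. The "pPB" prefix suggests a piggyBac transposon framework, but the feature table annotates no transposon terminal repeats, so the record does not confirm this. It replicates in E. coli from a high-copy ColE1/pUC-type origin and carries an ampicillin resistance gene with its own promoter. An f1 origin, lacZα and lac regulatory remnants, and flanking T7 and T3 promoters point to a pBluescript-like cloning backbone.

The core of the plasmid is a Gateway selection cassette bounded by an attR5 site on one side and, on the other, a site that the annotation software labels attR1 with an overlapping attB4 core. Given the construct name, this second site is most likely attR4. Between the sites lie a chloramphenicol resistance gene with the cat promoter and the ccdB toxin gene, alongside a ccdA fragment. The plasmid therefore has to be grown in a ccdB-tolerant strain under combined chloramphenicol and ampicillin selection. In an LR reaction, entry clones with compatible sites replace the cassette. Loss of ccdB then allows recombinant clones to be recovered in standard strains.

Immediately downstream of the Gateway cassette is a fixed mammalian selection unit, the listed insert. It consists of the mouse PGK promoter driving the Tn5 neomycin/kanamycin phosphotransferase gene, followed by a PGK polyadenylation signal, and it allows G418 selection of transfected cells. No promoter upstream of the recombination site is annotated, so regulatory elements for the cargo are presumably supplied by the entry clones. The stated purpose is MultiSite Gateway-mediated vector construction, as part of a modular toolbox for knock-in gene targeting.
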