Features (pLannotate 1.2.2; 24 found; start..end, strand, type, name):
     30..458     -  rep_origin     f1 ori (sequence partly withheld): f1 bacteriophage origin of replication; arrow indicates direction of (+) strand synthesis
    463..620     -  CDS            lacZα (fragment): LacZα fragment of β-galactosidase; lacZ fragment
    623..641     +  promoter       T7 promoter: promoter for bacteriophage T7 RNA polymerase
   1021..1144    +  protein_bind   attR5: mutant version of attR; recombination site for the Gateway® LR reaction LR Clonase™
   1380..1532    -  CDS            dpnD (fragment): DPND_STRPN - Protein predicted: Swiss-Prot protein existence level 4. From Streptococcus pneumoniae serotype 4 (strain ATCC BAA-334 / TIGR4).
   1576..1878    -  CDS            ccdB: CCDB_ECOLI - Also known as G, letB, letD. Experimental evidence at protein level: Swiss-Prot protein existence level 1. Toxic component of a type II toxin-antitoxin (TA) system, functioning in plasmid maintainence. Responsible for the post- segregational killing (PSK) of plasmid-free cells, also referred to as a plasmid addiction system. Half-life of over 2 hours. Cell killing by CcdB is accompanied by filamentation, defects in chromosome and plasmid segregation, defects in cell division, formation of anucleate cells, decreased DNA synthesis and plasmid loss. Interferes with the activity of DN
   1883..2041    -  CDS            ccdA (fragment): CCDA_ECO57 - Also known as H, letA. Experimental evidence at protein level: Swiss-Prot protein existence level 1. Antitoxin component of a type II toxin-antitoxin (TA) system which inhibits the post-segregational killing (PSK) of plasmid-free cells, also referred to as a plasmid addiction system. Binds to and blocks the activity of CcdB; will also remove bound CcdB protein from the CcdB-GyrA complex by forming a CcdA-CcdB complex, a process termed rejuvenation. Functions as a transcriptional corepressor for the ccdAB operon, repression also requires CcdB (By similarity). From Escherichia coli
   2223..2881    -  CDS            CmR: chloramphenicol acetyltransferase; cat; confers resistance to chloramphenicol
   2882..2984    -  promoter       cat promoter: promoter of the E. coli cat gene encoding chloramphenicol acetyltransferase
   3162..3281    -  protein_bind   attR1: mutant version of attR; recombination site for the Gateway® LR reaction LR Clonase™
   3265..3285    -  protein_bind   attB4: mutant version of attB; core recombination site for the Gateway® BP reaction BP Clonase™
   3289..3310    +  misc_feature   MCS (fragment): pUC18/19 multiple cloning site
   3362..3461    +  CDS            TcR (fragment): tetracycline efflux protein; tet; confers resistance to tetracycline
   3472..3971    +  promoter       PGK promoter: mouse phosphoglycerate kinase 1 promoter
   3985..4788    +  CDS            NeoR/KanR: aminoglycoside phosphotransferase from Tn5; aph(3')-II (or nptII); confers resistance to neomycin, kanamycin, and G418 (Geneticin®)
   4802..5028    +  polyA_signal   PGK poly(A) signal (fragment): mouse phosphoglycerate kinase 1 polyadenylation signal
   5288..5306    -  promoter       T3 promoter: promoter for bacteriophage T3 RNA polymerase
   5351..5367    -  protein_bind   lac operator: The lac repressor binds to the lac operator to inhibit transcription in E. coli. This inhibition can be relieved by adding lactose or isopropyl-β-D-thiogalactopyranoside (IPTG). lac repressor encoded by lacI
   5375..5405    -  promoter       lac promoter: promoter for the E. coli lac operon
   5420..5441    -  protein_bind   CAP binding site: CAP binding activates transcription in the presence of cAMP. E. coli catabolite activator protein
   5454..5546    -  CDS            lacI (fragment): lac repressor; lacI; The lac repressor binds to the lac operator to inhibit transcription in E. coli. This inhibition can be relieved by adding lactose or isopropyl-β-D-thiogalactopyranoside (IPTG).
   5729..6317    -  rep_origin     ori: high-copy-number ColE1/pMB1/pBR322/pUC origin of replication
   6488..7348    -  CDS            AmpR: β-lactamase; bla; confers resistance to ampicillin, carbenicillin, and related antibiotics
   7349..7453    -  promoter       AmpR promoter: bla
>Addgene plasmid #141058 | pPB-DEST-R5R4-pNeo | addgene full sequence | sequence record 304977 | Addgene NGS Result
CTAAATTGTAAGCGTTAATATTTTGTTAAAATTCGCGTTAAATTTTTGTTAAATCAGCTCATTTTTTAAC
CAATAGGCCGAAATCGGCAAAATCCCTTATAAATCAAAAGAATAGACCGAGATAGGGT
[37 nt withheld, positions 129-165]
AAAGAACGTGGACTCCAACGTCAAAGG
[49 nt withheld, positions 193-241]
T
[91 nt withheld, positions 243-333]
G
[124 nt withheld, positions 335-458]
CCCATTCGCCATTCAGGCTGCGCAACTGTTGGGAAGGGCGATCGGTGCGGGCCTCTTCGCTATTACGCCA
GCTGGCGAAAGGGGGATGTGCTGCAAGGCGATTAAGTTGGGTAACGCCAGGGTTTTCCCAGTCACGACGT
TGTAAAACGACGGCCAGTGAATTGTAATACGACTCACTATAGGGCGAATTGGGTACCTTAACCCTAGAAA
GATAGTCTGCGTAAAATTGACGCATGCATTCTTGAAATATTGCTCTCTCTTTCTAAATAGCGCGAATCCG
TCGCTGTGCATTTAGGACATCTCAGTCGCCGCTTGGAGCTCCCGTGAGGCGTGCTTGTCAATGAGGTAAG
TGTCACTGATTTTGAACTATAACGACCGCGTGAGTCAAAATGACGCATGATTATCTTTTACGTGACTTTT
AAGATTTAACTCATACGATAATTATATTGTTATTTCATGTTCTACTTACGTGATAACTTATTATATATAT
ATTTTCTTGTTATAGATGATCCACTAGTAACGGCCGCCAGTGTGCTGGAATTCGCGGCCGCTAGAGTCGG
GGCAACTTTGTATACAAAAGTTGAACGAGAAACGTAAAATGATATAAATATCAATATATTAAATTAGATT
TTGCATAAAAAACAGACTACATAATACTGTAAAACACAACATATCCAGTCACTATGAATCAACTACTTAG
ATGGTATTAGTGACCTGTAGTCGACCGACAGCCTTCCAAATGTTCTTCGGGTGATGCTGCCAACTTAGTC
GACCGACAGCCTTCCAAATGTTCTTCTCAAACGGAATCGTCGTATCCAGCCTACTCGCTATTGTCCTCAA
TGCCGTATTAAATCATAAAAAGAAATAAGAAAAAGAGGTGCGAGCCTCTTTTTTGTGTGACAAAATAAAA
ACATCTACCTATTCATATACGCTAGTGTCATAGTCCTGAAAATCATCTGCATCAAGAACAATTTCACAAC
TCTTATACTTTTCTCTTACAAGTCGTTCGGCTTCATCTGGATTTTCAGCCTCTATACTTACTAAACGTGA
TAAAGTTTCTGTAATTTCTACTGTATCGACCTGCAGACTGGCTGTGTATAAGGGAGCCTGACATTTATAT
TCCCCAGAACATCAGGTTAATGGCGTTTTTGATGTCATTTTCGCGGTGGCTGAGATCAGCCACTTCTTCC
CCGATAACGGAGACCGGCACACTGGCCATATCGGTGGTCATCATGCGCCAGCTTTCATCCCCGATATGCA
CCACCGGGTAAAGTTCACGGGAGACTTTATCTGACAGCAGACGTGCACTGGCCAGGGGGATCACCATCCG
TCGCCCGGGCGTGTCAATAATATCACTCTGTACATCCACAAACAGACGATAACGGCTCTCTCTTTTATAG
GTGTAAACCTTAAACTGCATTTCACCAGCCCCTGTTCTCGTCAGCAAAAGAGCCGTTCATTTCAATAAAC
CGGGCGACCTCAGCCATCCCTTCCTGATTTTCCGCTTTCCAGCGTTCGGCACGCAGACGACGGGCTTCAT
TCTGCATGGTTGTGCTTACCAGACCGGAGATATTGACATCATATATGCCTTGAGCAACTGATAGCTGTCG
CTGTCAACTGTCACTGTAATACGCTGCTTCATAGCATACCTCTTTTTGACATACTTCGGGTATACATATC
AGTATATATTCTTATACCGCAAAAATCAGCGCGCAAATACGCATACTGTTATCTGGCTTTTAGTAAGCCG
GATCCACGCGGCGTTTACGCCCCCCCTGCCACTCATCGCAGTACTGTTGTAATTCATTAAGCATTCTGCC
GACATGGAAGCCATCACAAACGGCATGATGAACCTGAATCGCCAGCGGCATCAGCACCTTGTCGCCTTGC
GTATAATATTTGCCCATGGTGAAAACGGGGGCGAAGAAGTTGTCCATATTGGCCACGTTTAAATCAAAAC
TGGTGAAACTCACCCAGGGATTGGCTGAGACGAAAAACATATTCTCAATAAACCCTTTAGGGAAATAGGC
CAGGTTTTCACCGTAACACGCCACATCTTGCGAATATATGTGTAGAAACTGCCGGAAATCGTCGTGGTAT
TCACTCCAGAGCGATGAAAACGTTTCAGTTTGCTCATGGAAAACGGTGTAACAAGGGTGAACACTATCCC
ATATCACCAGCTCACCGTCTTTCATTGCCATACGGAATTCCGGATGAGCATTCATCAGGCGGGCAAGAAT
GTGAATAAAGGCCGGATAAAACTTGTGCTTATTTTTCTTTACGGTCTTTAAAAAGGCCGTAATATCCAGC
TGAACGGTCTGGTTATAGGTACATTGAGCAACTGACTGAAATGCCTCAAAATGTTCTTTACGATGCCATT
GGGATATATCAACGGTGGTATATCCAGTGATTTTTTTCTCCATTTTAGCTTCCTTAGCTCCTGAAAATCT
CGATAACTCAAAAAATACGCCCGGTAGTGATCTTATTTCATTATGGTGAAAGTTGGAACCTCTTACGTGC
CGATCAACGTCTCATTTTCGCCAAAAGTTGGCCCAGGGCTTCCCGGTATCAACAGGGACACCAGGATTTA
TTTATTCTGCGAAGTGATCTTCCGTCACAGGTATTTATTCGGCGCAAAGTGCGTCGGGTGATGCTGCCAA
CTTAGTCGACTACAGGTCACTAATACCATCTAAGTAGTTGATTCATAGTGACTGGATATGTTGTGTTTTA
CAGTATTATGTAGTCTGTTTTTTATGCAAAATCTAATTTAATATATTGATATTTATATCATTTTACGTTT
CTCGTTCAACTTTTCTATACAAAGTTGCCCCGACCTGCAGGCATGCAAGCTTTAATGCGGTAGTTTATCA
CAGTTAAATTGCTAACGCAGTCAGGCACCGTGTATGAAATCTAACAATGCGCTCATCGTCATCCTCGGCA
CCGTCACCCTGGATGCTGTAGGCATAGGCTTGGTTATGCCGGTACTGCCGGGCCTCTTGCGGGGAATTCT
ACCGGGTAGGGGAGGCGCTTTTCCCAAGGCAGTCTGGAGCATGCGCTTTAGCAGCCCCGCTGGGCACTTG
GCGCTACACAAGTGGCCTCTGGCCTCGCACACATTCCACATCCACCGGTAGGCGCCAACCGGCTCCGTTC
TTTGGTGGCCCCTTCGCGCCACCTTCTACTCCTCCCCTAGTCAGGAAGTTCCCCCCCGCCCCGCAGCTCG
CGTCGTGCAGGACGTGACAAATGGAAGTAGCACGTCTCACTAGTCTCGTGCAGATGGACAGCACCGCTGA
GCAATGGAAGCGGGTAGGCCTTTGGGGCAGCGGCCAATAGCAGCTTTGCTCCTTCGCTTTCTGGGCTCAG
AGGCTGGGAAGGGGTGGGTCCGGGGGCGGGCTCAGGGGCGGGCTCAGGGGCGGGGCGGGCGCCCGAAGGT
CCTCCGGAGGCCCGGCATTCTGCACGCTTCAAAAGCGCACGTCTGCCGCGCTGTTCTCCTCTTCCTCATC
TCCGGGCCTTTCGACCTGCAGCCAATATGGGATCGGCCATTGAACAAGATGGATTGCACGCAGGTTCTCC
GGCCGCTTGGGTGGAGAGGCTATTCGGCTATGACTGGGCACAACAGACAATCGGCTGCTCTGATGCCGCC
GTGTTCCGGCTGTCAGCGCAGGGGCGCCCGGTTCTTTTTGTCAAGACCGACCTGTCCGGTGCCCTGAATG
AACTGCAGGACGAGGCAGCGCGGCTATCGTGGCTGGCCACGACGGGCGTTCCTTGCGCAGCTGTGCTCGA
CGTTGTCACTGAAGCGGGAAGGGACTGGCTGCTATTGGGCGAAGTGCCGGGGCAGGATCTCCTGTCATCT
CACCTTGCTCCTGCCGAGAAAGTATCCATCATGGCTGATGCAATGCGGCGGCTGCATACGCTTGATCCGG
CTACCTGCCCATTCGACCACCAAGCGAAACATCGCATCGAGCGAGCACGTACTCGGATGGAAGCCGGTCT
TGTCGATCAGGATGATCTGGACGAAGAGCATCAGGGGCTCGCGCCAGCCGAACTGTTCGCCAGGCTCAAG
GCGCGCATGCCCGACGGCGATGATCTCGTCGTGACCCATGGCGATGCCTGCTTGCCGAATATCATGGTGG
AAAATGGCCGCTTTTCTGGATTCATCGACTGTGGCCGGCTGGGTGTGGCGGACCGCTATCAGGACATAGC
GTTGGCTACCCGTGATATTGCTGAAGAGCTTGGCGGCGAATGGGCTGACCGCTTCCTCGTGCTTTACGGT
ATCGCCGCTCCCGATTCGCAGCGCATCGCCTTCTATCGCCTTCTTGACGAGTTCTTCTGAGGGGATCGAT
CCGCTGTAAGTCTGCAGAAATTGATGATCTATTAAACAATAAAGATGTCCACTAAAATGGAAGTTTTTCC
TGTCATACTTTGTTAAGAAGGGTGAGAACAGAGTACCTACATTTTGAATGGAAGGATTGGAGCTACGGGG
GTGGGGGTGGGGTGGGATTAGATAAATGCCTGCTCTTTACTGAAGGCTCTTTACTATTGCTTTATGATAA
TGTTTCATAGTTGGATATCAGATCCTTTGTTACTTTATAGAAGAAATTTTGAGTTTTTGTTTTTTTTTAA
TAAATAAATAAACATAAATAAATTGTTTGTTGAATTTATTATTAGTATGTAAGTGTAAATATAATAAAAC
TTAATATCTATTCAAATTAATAAATAAACCTCGATATACAGACCGATAAAACACATGCGTCAATTTTACG
CATGATTATCTTTAACGTACGTCACAATATGATTATCTTTCTAGGGTTAAAGAGCTCCAGCTTTTGTTCC
CTTTAGTGAGGGTTAATTTCGAGCTTGGCGTAATCATGGTCATAGCTGTTTCCTGTGTGAAATTGTTATC
CGCTCACAATTCCACACAACATACGAGCCGGAAGCATAAAGTGTAAAGCCTGGGGTGCCTAATGAGTGAG
CTAACTCACATTAATTGCGTTGCGCTCACTGCCCGCTTTCCAGTCGGGAAACCTGTCGTGCCAGCTGCAT
TAATGAATCGGCCAACGCGCGGGGAGAGGCGGTTTGCGTATTGGGCGCTCTTCCGCTTCCTCGCTCACTG
ACTCGCTGCGCTCGGTCGTTCGGCTGCGGCGAGCGGTATCAGCTCACTCAAAGGCGGTAATACGGTTATC
CACAGAATCAGGGGATAACGCAGGAAAGAACATGTGAGCAAAAGGCCAGCAAAAGGCCAGGAACCGTAAA
AAGGCCGCGTTGCTGGCGTTTTTCCATAGGCTCCGCCCCCCTGACGAGCATCACAAAAATCGACGCTCAA
GTCAGAGGTGGCGAAACCCGACAGGACTATAAAGATACCAGGCGTTTCCCCCTGGAAGCTCCCTCGTGCG
CTCTCCTGTTCCGACCCTGCCGCTTACCGGATACCTGTCCGCCTTTCTCCCTTCGGGAAGCGTGGCGCTT
TCTCATAGCTCACGCTGTAGGTATCTCAGTTCGGTGTAGGTCGTTCGCTCCAAGCTGGGCTGTGTGCACG
AACCCCCCGTTCAGCCCGACCGCTGCGCCTTATCCGGTAACTATCGTCTTGAGTCCAACCCGGTAAGACA
CGACTTATCGCCACTGGCAGCAGCCACTGGTAACAGGATTAGCAGAGCGAGGTATGTAGGCGGTGCTACA
GAGTTCTTGAAGTGGTGGCCTAACTACGGCTACACTAGAAGAACAGTATTTGGTATCTGCGCTCTGCTGA
AGCCAGTTACCTTCGGAAAAAGAGTTGGTAGCTCTTGATCCGGCAAACAAACCACCGCTGGTAGCGGTGG
TTTTTTTGTTTGCAAGCAGCAGATTACGCGCAGAAAAAAAGGATCTCAAGAAGATCCTTTGATCTTTTCT
ACGGGGTCTGACGCTCAGTGGAACGAAAACTCACGTTAAGGGATTTTGGTCATGAGATTATCAAAAAGGA
TCTTCACCTAGATCCTTTTAAATTAAAAATGAAGTTTTAAATCAATCTAAAGTATATATGAGTAAACTTG
GTCTGACAGTTACCAATGCTTAATCAGTGAGGCACCTATCTCAGCGATCTGTCTATTTCGTTCATCCATA
GTTGCCTGACTCCCCGTCGTGTAGATAACTACGATACGGGAGGGCTTACCATCTGGCCCCAGTGCTGCAA
TGATACCGCGAGACCCACGCTCACCGGCTCCAGATTTATCAGCAATAAACCAGCCAGCCGGAAGGGCCGA
GCGCAGAAGTGGTCCTGCAACTTTATCCGCCTCCATCCAGTCTATTAATTGTTGCCGGGAAGCTAGAGTA
AGTAGTTCGCCAGTTAATAGTTTGCGCAACGTTGTTGCCATTGCTACAGGCATCGTGGTGTCACGCTCGT
CGTTTGGTATGGCTTCATTCAGCTCCGGTTCCCAACGATCAAGGCGAGTTACATGATCCCCCATGTTGTG
CAAAAAAGCGGTTAGCTCCTTCGGTCCTCCGATCGTTGTCAGAAGTAAGTTGGCCGCAGTGTTATCACTC
ATGGTTATGGCAGCACTGCATAATTCTCTTACTGTCATGCCATCCGTAAGATGCTTTTCTGTGACTGGTG
AGTACTCAACCAAGTCATTCTGAGAATAGTGTATGCGGCGACCGAGTTGCTCTTGCCCGGCGTCAATACG
GGATAATACCGCGCCACATAGCAGAACTTTAAAAGTGCTCATCATTGGAAAACGTTCTTCGGGGCGAAAA
CTCTCAAGGATCTTACCGCTGTTGAGATCCAGTTCGATGTAACCCACTCGTGCACCCAACTGATCTTCAG
CATCTTTTACTTTCACCAGCGTTTCTGGGTGAGCAAAAACGGGAAGGCAAAATGCCGCAAAAAAGGGAAT
AAGGGCGACACGGAAATGTTGAATACTCATACTCTTCCTTTTTCAATATTATTGAAGCATTTATCAGGGT
TATTGTCTCATGAGCGGATACATATTTGAATGTATTTAGAAAAATAAACAAATAGGGGTTCCGCGCACAT
TTCCCCGAAAAGTGCCAC
